Addgene plasmid #182744: LeGO-iBSD-5LO-p12
Purpose: Lentiviral expression vector for codon-optimized 5-Lipoxygenase (isoform p12) in mamallian cells with blasticidin S resistance (bsd).
Depositing lab: Dieter Steinhilber. Depositing organization: Goethe-Universitaet Frankfurt am Main. Publication: Human 5-lipoxygenase regulates transcription by association to euchromatin. Kreiss M, Oberlis J, Seuter S, Bischoff-Kont I, Surun D, Thomas D, Gobel T, Schmid T, Radmark O, Brandes RP, Furst R, Hafner AK, Steinhilber D. Biochem Pharmacol. 2022 Jul 22:115187. doi: 10.1016/j.bcp.2022.115187. PubMed 35878796.
Backbone
  Vector backbone: LeGI-iG2
  Backbone manufacturer: Boris Fehse
  Modifications to backbone: GFP exchanged to blasticidin S resistance (bsd)
  Vector type: Mammalian Expression, Lentiviral, Cre/Lox
  Selectable markers: Blasticidin
Growth in bacteria
  Bacterial resistance: Ampicillin, 100 μg/mL
  Growth temperature: 37°C
  Growth strain: NEB Stable
  Copy number: High Copy
Gene/Insert
  Gene/Insert name: 5-Lipoxygenase isoform p12 (alt names: 5-LO p12; ALOX5 p12)
  Species: H. sapiens (human)
  Insert size (bp): 1935
  Mutation: codon optimized for expression in homo sapiens
  Entrez Gene: ALOX5 (a.k.a. 5-LO, 5-LOX, 5LPG, LOG5)
  Promoter: SFFV
  Cloning method: Gibson Cloning
  Sequencing primers: 5′ GCCGCCACCATGCCCAGC
Resource information
  A portion of this plasmid was derived from a plasmid made by: LeGO-iG2 was a gift from Boris Fehse (Addgene plasmid # 27341 ; http://n2t.net/addgene:27341 ; RRID:Addgene_27341)
Terms and licenses: Academic/Nonprofit Terms; Industry Terms: Not Available to Industry
Depositor comments: HIV-1 derived third generation lentiviral vector for the expression of a cDNA. An internal ribosome entry site (IRES) is used to express the resistance gene. Use second generation (like psPAX2) or third generation (like pMDLg/pRRE + pRSV-Rev) systems for packaging in addition to a VSV-G expressing plasmid (or another envelope protein). Please visit the LeGO-Vector home page for more information: http://www.LentiGO-Vectors.de
How to cite: LeGO-iBSD-5LO-p12 was a gift from Dieter Steinhilber (Addgene plasmid # 182744 ; http://n2t.net/addgene:182744 ; RRID:Addgene_182744)
