[The description below was written by a language model from this plasmid's Addgene catalogue record and pLannotate feature annotations shown in this document.]
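Description:
LeGO-iBSD-5LO-p12 is an HIV-1-derived third-generation lentiviral expression vector built on the LeGO-iG2 backbone, in which the original GFP reporter has been replaced by a blasticidin S resistance gene. It is propagated in bacteria as a high-copy plasmid through a ColE1/pUC-type origin and ampicillin resistance (AmpR). The viral genome is transcribed in packaging cells from a CMV enhancer/promoter fused to a truncated 5' LTR, followed by the Ψ packaging signal with a gag fragment, the Rev response element for Rev-dependent nuclear export, and the cPPT/CTS, which aids nuclear import of the reverse-transcribed genome. A WPRE downstream of the cassette enhances transcript stability and expression, and a second truncated LTR closes the provirus. Because the vector carries no viral structural or enzymatic genes, it must be packaged with separate second- or third-generation helper plasmids plus an envelope plasmid such as one encoding VSV-G.

The payload is a human codon-optimized cDNA for the p12 isoform of 5-lipoxygenase (ALOX5), the enzyme that catalyses the first steps of leukotriene biosynthesis from arachidonate. It is driven by the spleen focus-forming virus (SFFV) promoter. An EMCV IRES placed after the ALOX5 coding sequence allows translation of blasticidin S deaminase (BSD) from the same bicistronic transcript, so blasticidin-selected cells should also express the isoform. Two loxP sites in the same orientation flank the SFFV–ALOX5–IRES–BSD unit, which accounts for the Cre/Lox classification and would permit Cre-mediated excision of the cassette after integration. The construct is intended for stable expression of 5-lipoxygenase p12 in mammalian cells.
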