Features (pLannotate 1.2.2; 24 found; start..end, strand, type, name):
    136..598     +  misc_feature   IRES: internal ribosome entry site (IRES) of the encephalomyocarditis virus (EMCV)
    612..1007    +  CDS            BSD: blasticidin S deaminase; Aspergillus terreus BSD; confers resistance to blasticidin
   1059..1092    +  protein_bind   loxP: Cre-mediated recombination occurs in the 8-bp core sequence (GCATACAT). Cre recombinase
   1125..1148    +  misc_feature   MCS (fragment): pBluescript multiple cloning site
   1148..1736    +  misc_feature   WPRE: woodchuck hepatitis virus posttranscriptional regulatory element
   1737..1756    +  misc_feature   MCS (fragment): pBluescript multiple cloning site
   1758..2258    +  CDS            nef (fragment): NEF_HV1LA - Experimental evidence at protein level: Swiss-Prot protein existence level 1. Extracellular Nef protein targets CD4(+) T-lymphocytes for apoptosis by interacting with CXCR4 surface receptors. From Human immunodeficiency virus type 1 group M subtype B (isolate Lai) (HIV-1).
   2265..2445    +  LTR            5' LTR (truncated): truncated 5' long terminal repeat (LTR) from HIV-1
   2507..3095    -  rep_origin     ori: high-copy-number ColE1/pMB1/pBR322/pUC origin of replication
   3266..4126    -  CDS            AmpR: β-lactamase; bla; confers resistance to ampicillin, carbenicillin, and related antibiotics
   4127..4231    -  promoter       AmpR promoter: bla
   4290..4342    -  misc_feature   bom (fragment): basis of mobility region from pBR322
   4497..4876    +  enhancer       CMV enhancer: human cytomegalovirus immediate early enhancer
   4877..5076    +  promoter       CMV promoter: human cytomegalovirus (CMV) immediate early promoter
   5094..5274    +  LTR            5' LTR (truncated): truncated 5' long terminal repeat (LTR) from HIV-1
   5321..5446    +  misc_feature   HIV-1 Ψ: packaging signal of human immunodeficiency virus type 1
   5430..5768    +  CDS            HIV-1 gag (fragment): gag protein from human immunodeficiency virus 1; gag
   5943..6176    +  misc_feature   RRE: The Rev response element (RRE) of HIV-1 allows for Rev-dependent mRNA export from the nucleus to the cytoplasm.
   6553..6653    +  CDS            Rev (fragment): human immunodeficiency virus 1 (HIV-1) Rev protein; rev; enhances nuclear export of unspliced and incompletely spliced viral mRNAs
   6703..6820    +  misc_feature   cPPT/CTS: central polypurine tract and central termination sequence of HIV-1
   6873..6896    -  misc_feature   MCS (fragment): pBluescript multiple cloning site
   6931..6964    +  protein_bind   loxP: Cre-mediated recombination occurs in the 8-bp core sequence (GCATACAT). Cre recombinase
   7035..7441    +  promoter       SFFV promoter: spleen focus-forming virus long terminal repeat (LTR) promoter
   7455..9404    +  CDS            ALOX5: LOX5_HUMAN - Also known as LOG5. Experimental evidence at protein level: Swiss-Prot protein existence level 1. Catalyzes the oxygenation of arachidonate ((5Z,8Z,11Z,14Z)- eicosatetraenoate) to 5-hydroperoxyeicosatetraenoate (5-HPETE) followed by the dehydration to 5,6- epoxyeicosatetraenoate (Leukotriene A4/LTA4), the first two steps in the biosynthesis of leukotrienes, which are potent mediators of inflammation (PubMed:8631361, PubMed:21233389, PubMed:22516296, PubMed:24282679, PubMed:19022417, PubMed:23246375, PubMed:8615788, PubMed:24893149, PubMed:31664810). Also catalyzes the oxygenation
>Addgene plasmid #182744 | LeGO-iBSD-5LO-p12 | addgene full sequence | sequence record 367805 | Addgene NGS Result
GCTACGTAAATTCCGCCCCCCCCCCCCCTCTCCCTCCCCCCCCCCTAACGTTACTGGCCGAAGCCGCTTG
GAATAAGGCCGGTGTGCGTTTGTCTATATGTTATTTTCCACCATATTGCCGTCTTTTGGCAATGTGAGGG
CCCGGAAACCTGGCCCTGTCTTCTTGACGAGCATTCCTAGGGGTCTTTCCCCTCTCGCCAAAGGAATGCA
AGGTCTGTTGAATGTCGTGAAGGAAGCAGTTCCTCTGGAAGCTTCTTGAAGACAAACAACGTCTGTAGCG
ACCCTTTGCAGGCAGCGGAACCCCCCACCTGGCGACAGGTGCCTCTGCGGCCAAAAGCCACGTGTATAAG
ATACACCTGCAAAGGCGGCACAACCCCAGTGCCACGTTGTGAGTTGGATAGTTGTGGAAAGAGTCAAATG
GCTCTCCTCAAGCGTATTCAACAAGGGGCTGAAGGATGCCCAGAAGGTACCCCATTGTATGGGATCTGAT
CTGGGGCCTCGGTGCACATGCTTTACATGTGTTTAGTCGAGGTTAAAAAAACGTCTAGGCCCCCCGAACC
ACGGGGACGTGGTTTTCCTTTGAAAAACACGATGATAATATGGCCACAACCGCCAAGCCTTTGTCTCAAG
AAGAATCCACCCTCATTGAAAGAGCAACGGCTACAATCAACAGCATCCCCATCTCTGAAGACTACAGCGT
CGCCAGCGCAGCTCTCTCTAGCGACGGCCGCATCTTCACTGGTGTCAATGTATATCATTTTACTGGGGGA
CCTTGTGCAGAACTCGTGGTGCTGGGCACTGCTGCTGCTGCGGCAGCTGGCAACCTGACTTGTATCGTCG
CGATCGGAAATGAGAACAGGGGCATCTTGAGCCCCTGCGGACGGTGCCGACAGGTGCTTCTCGATCTGCA
TCCTGGGATCAAAGCCATAGTGAAGGACAGTGATGGACAGCCGACGGCAGTTGGGATTCGTGAATTGCTG
CCCTCTGGTTATGTGTGGGAGGGCTAAAGTAAAGCGGCCGGCCGCCAGCACAGTGGTCGAAATTCGTCGA
GGGACCTAATAACTTCGTATAGCATACATTATACGAAGTTATACATGTTTAAGGGTTCCGGTTCCACTAG
GTACAATTCGATATCAAGCTTATCGATAATCAACCTCTGGATTACAAAATTTGTGAAAGATTGACTGGTA
TTCTTAACTATGTTGCTCCTTTTACGCTATGTGGATACGCTGCTTTAATGCCTTTGTATCATGCTATTGC
TTCCCGTATGGCTTTCATTTTCTCCTCCTTGTATAAATCCTGGTTGCTGTCTCTTTATGAGGAGTTGTGG
CCCGTTGTCAGGCAACGTGGCGTGGTGTGCACTGTGTTTGCTGACGCAACCCCCACTGGTTGGGGCATTG
CCACCACCTGTCAGCTCCTTTCCGGGACTTTCGCTTTCCCCCTCCCTATTGCCACGGCGGAACTCATCGC
CGCCTGCCTTGCCCGCTGCTGGACAGGGGCTCGGCTGTTGGGCACTGACAATTCCGTGGTGTTGTCGGGG
AAATCATCGTCCTTTCCTTGGCTGCTCGCCTGTGTTGCCACCTGGATTCTGCGCGGGACGTCCTTCTGCT
ACGTCCCTTCGGCCCTCAATCCAGCGGACCTTCCTTCCCGCGGCCTGCTGCCGGCTCTGCGGCCTCTTCC
GCGTCTTCGCCTTCGCCCTCAGACGAGTCGGATCTCCCTTTGGGCCGCCTCCCCGCATCGATACCGTCGA
CCTCGATCGAGACCTAGAAAAACATGGAGCAATCACAAGTAGCAATACAGCAGCTACCAATGCTGATTGT
GCCTGGCTAGAAGCACAAGAGGAGGAGGAGGTGGGTTTTCCAGTCACACCTCAGGTACCTTTAAGACCAA
TGACTTACAAGGCAGCTGTAGATCTTAGCCACTTTTTAAAAGAAAAGGGGGGACTGGAAGGGCTAATTCA
CTCCCAACGAAGACAAGATATCCTTGATCTGTGGATCTACCACACACAAGGCTACTTCCCTGATTGGCAG
AACTACACACCAGGGCCAGGGATCAGATATCCACTGACCTTTGGATGGTGCTACAAGCTAGTACCAGTTG
AGCAAGAGAAGGTAGAAGAAGCCAATGAAGGAGAGAACACCCGCTTGTTACACCCTGTGAGCCTGCATGG
GATGGATGACCCGGAGAGAGAAGTATTAGAGTGGAGGTTTGACAGCCGCCTAGCATTTCATCACATGGCC
CGAGAGCTGCATCCGGACTGTACTGGGTCTCTCTGGTTAGACCAGATCTGAGCCTGGGAGCTCTCTGGCT
AACTAGGGAACCCACTGCTTAAGCCTCAATAAAGCTTGCCTTGAGTGCTTCAAGTAGTGTGTGCCCGTCT
GTTGTGTGACTCTGGTAACTAGAGATCCCTCAGACCCTTTTAGTCAGTGTGGAAAATCTCTAGCAGCATG
TGAGCAAAAGGCCAGCAAAAGGCCAGGAACCGTAAAAAGGCCGCGTTGCTGGCGTTTTTCCATAGGCTCC
GCCCCCCTGACGAGCATCACAAAAATCGACGCTCAAGTCAGAGGTGGCGAAACCCGACAGGACTATAAAG
ATACCAGGCGTTTCCCCCTGGAAGCTCCCTCGTGCGCTCTCCTGTTCCGACCCTGCCGCTTACCGGATAC
CTGTCCGCCTTTCTCCCTTCGGGAAGCGTGGCGCTTTCTCATAGCTCACGCTGTAGGTATCTCAGTTCGG
TGTAGGTCGTTCGCTCCAAGCTGGGCTGTGTGCACGAACCCCCCGTTCAGCCCGACCGCTGCGCCTTATC
CGGTAACTATCGTCTTGAGTCCAACCCGGTAAGACACGACTTATCGCCACTGGCAGCAGCCACTGGTAAC
AGGATTAGCAGAGCGAGGTATGTAGGCGGTGCTACAGAGTTCTTGAAGTGGTGGCCTAACTACGGCTACA
CTAGAAGAACAGTATTTGGTATCTGCGCTCTGCTGAAGCCAGTTACCTTCGGAAAAAGAGTTGGTAGCTC
TTGATCCGGCAAACAAACCACCGCTGGTAGCGGTGGTTTTTTTGTTTGCAAGCAGCAGATTACGCGCAGA
AAAAAAGGATCTCAAGAAGATCCTTTGATCTTTTCTACGGGGTCTGACGCTCAGTGGAACGAAAACTCAC
GTTAAGGGATTTTGGTCATGAGATTATCAAAAAGGATCTTCACCTAGATCCTTTTAAATTAAAAATGAAG
TTTTAAATCAATCTAAAGTATATATGAGTAAACTTGGTCTGACAGTTACCAATGCTTAATCAGTGAGGCA
CCTATCTCAGCGATCTGTCTATTTCGTTCATCCATAGTTGCCTGACTCCCCGTCGTGTAGATAACTACGA
TACGGGAGGGCTTACCATCTGGCCCCAGTGCTGCAATGATACCGCGAGACCCACGCTCACCGGCTCCAGA
TTTATCAGCAATAAACCAGCCAGCCGGAAGGGCCGAGCGCAGAAGTGGTCCTGCAACTTTATCCGCCTCC
ATCCAGTCTATTAATTGTTGCCGGGAAGCTAGAGTAAGTAGTTCGCCAGTTAATAGTTTGCGCAACGTTG
TTGCCATTGCTACAGGCATCGTGGTGTCACGCTCGTCGTTTGGTATGGCTTCATTCAGCTCCGGTTCCCA
ACGATCAAGGCGAGTTACATGATCCCCCATGTTGTGCAAAAAAGCGGTTAGCTCCTTCGGTCCTCCGATC
GTTGTCAGAAGTAAGTTGGCCGCAGTGTTATCACTCATGGTTATGGCAGCACTGCATAATTCTCTTACTG
TCATGCCATCCGTAAGATGCTTTTCTGTGACTGGTGAGTACTCAACCAAGTCATTCTGAGAATAGTGTAT
GCGGCGACCGAGTTGCTCTTGCCCGGCGTCAATACGGGATAATACCGCGCCACATAGCAGAACTTTAAAA
GTGCTCATCATTGGAAAACGTTCTTCGGGGCGAAAACTCTCAAGGATCTTACCGCTGTTGAGATCCAGTT
CGATGTAACCCACTCGTGCACCCAACTGATCTTCAGCATCTTTTACTTTCACCAGCGTTTCTGGGTGAGC
AAAAACAGGAAGGCAAAATGCCGCAAAAAAGGGAATAAGGGCGACACGGAAATGTTGAATACTCATACTC
TTCCTTTTTCAATATTATTGAAGCATTTATCAGGGTTATTGTCTCATGAGCGGATACATATTTGAATGTA
TTTAGAAAAATAAACAAATAGGGGTTCCGCGCACATTTCCCCGAAAAGTGCCACCTGACGTCGACGGATC
GGGAGATCTCCCGATCCCCTATGGTGCACTCTCAGTACAATCTGCTCTGATGCCGCATAGTTAAGCCAGT
ATCTGCTCCCTGCTTGTGTGTTGGAGGTCGCTGAGTAGTGCGCGAGCAAAATTTAAGCTACAACAAGGCA
AGGCTTGACCGACAATTGCATGAAGAATCTGCTTAGGGTTAGGCGTTTTGCGCTGCTTCGCGATGTACGG
GCCAGATATACGCGTTGACATTGATTATTGACTAGTTATTAATAGTAATCAATTACGGGGTCATTAGTTC
ATAGCCCATATATGGAGTTCCGCGTTACATAACTTACGGTAAATGGCCCGCCTGGCTGACCGCCCAACGA
CCCCCGCCCATTGACGTCAATAATGACGTATGTTCCCATAGTAACGCCAATAGGGACTTTCCATTGACGT
CAATGGGTGGAGTATTTACGGTAAACTGCCCACTTGGCAGTACATCAAGTGTATCATATGCCAAGTACGC
CCCCTATTGACGTCAATGACGGTAAATGGCCCGCCTGGCATTATGCCCAGTACATGACCTTATGGGACTT
TCCTACTTGGCAGTACATCTACGTATTAGTCATCGCTATTACCATGGTGATGCGGTTTTGGCAGTACATC
AATGGGCGTGGATAGCGGTTTGACTCACGGGGATTTCCAAGTCTCCACCCCATTGACGTCAATGGGAGTT
TGTTTTGGCACCAAAATCAACGGGACTTTCCAAAATGTCGTAACAACTCCGCCCCATTGACGCAAATGGG
CGGTAGGCGTGTACGGTGGGAGGTCTATATAAGCAGCGCGTTTTGCCTGTACTGGGTCTCTCTGGTTAGA
CCAGATCTGAGCCTGGGAGCTCTCTGGCTAACTAGGGAACCCACTGCTTAAGCCTCAATAAAGCTTGCCT
TGAGTGCTTCAAGTAGTGTGTGCCCGTCTGTTGTGTGACTCTGGTAACTAGAGATCCCTCAGACCCTTTT
AGTCAGTGTGGAAAATCTCTAGCAGTGGCGCCCGAACAGGGACTTGAAAGCGAAAGGGAAACCAGAGGAG
CTCTCTCGACGCAGGACTCGGCTTGCTGAAGCGCGCACGGCAAGAGGCGAGGGGCGGCGACTGGTGAGTA
CGCCAAAAATTTTGACTAGCGGAGGCTAGAAGGAGAGAGATGGGTGCGAGAGCGTCAGTATTAAGCGGGG
GAGAATTAGATCGCGATGGGAAAAAATTCGGTTAAGGCCAGGGGGAAAGAAAAAATATAAATTAAAACAT
ATAGTATGGGCAAGCAGGGAGCTAGAACGATTCGCAGTTAATCCTGGCCTGTTAGAAACATCAGAAGGCT
GTAGACAAATACTGGGACAGCTACAACCATCCCTTCAGACAGGATCAGAAGAACTTAGATCATTATATAA
TACAGTAGCAACCCTCTATTGTGTGCATCAAAGGATAGAGATAAAAGACACCAAGGAAGCTTTAGACAAG
ATAGAGGAAGAGCAAAACAAAAGTAAGACCACCGCACAGCAAGCGGCCGGCCGCTGATCTTCAGACCTGG
AGGAGGAGATATGAGGGACAATTGGAGAAGTGAATTATATAAATATAAAGTAGTAAAAATTGAACCATTA
GGAGTAGCACCCACCAAGGCAAAGAGAAGAGTGGTGCAGAGAGAAAAAAGAGCAGTGGGAATAGGAGCTT
TGTTCCTTGGGTTCTTGGGAGCAGCAGGAAGCACTATGGGCGCAGCGTCAATGACGCTGACGGTACAGGC
CAGACAATTATTGTCTGGTATAGTGCAGCAGCAGAACAATTTGCTGAGGGCTATTGAGGCGCAACAGCAT
CTGTTGCAACTCACAGTCTGGGGCATCAAGCAGCTCCAGGCAAGAATCCTGGCTGTGGAAAGATACCTAA
AGGATCAACAGCTCCTGGGGATTTGGGGTTGCTCTGGAAAACTCATTTGCACCACTGCTGTGCCTTGGAA
TGCTAGTTGGAGTAATAAATCTCTGGAACAGATTTGGAATCACACGACCTGGATGGAGTGGGACAGAGAA
ATTAACAATTACACAAGCTTAATACACTCCTTAATTGAAGAATCGCAAAACCAGCAAGAAAAGAATGAAC
AAGAATTATTGGAATTAGATAAATGGGCAAGTTTGTGGAATTGGTTTAACATAACAAATTGGCTGTGGTA
TATAAAATTATTCATAATGATAGTAGGAGGCTTGGTAGGTTTAAGAATAGTTTTTGCTGTACTTTCTATA
GTGAATAGAGTTAGGCAGGGATATTCACCATTATCGTTTCAGACCCACCTCCCAACCCCGAGGGGACCCG
ACAGGCCCGAAGGAATAGAAGAAGAAGGTGGAGAGAGAGACAGAGACAGATCCATTCGATTAGTGAACGG
ATCGGCACTGCGTGCGCCAATTCTGCAGACAAATGGCAGTATTCATCCACAATTTTAAAAGAAAAGGGGG
GATTGGGGGGTACAGTGCAGGGGAAAGAATAGTAGACATAATAGCAACAGACATACAAACTAAAGAATTA
CAAAAACAAATTACAAAAATTCAAAATTTTCGGGTTTATTACAGGGACAGCAGAGATCCAGTTTGGTTAG
TACCGGGCCCGCCGAGGTCGACGGTATCGATAAGCTCGCTTCACGAGATTCCAGCAGGTCGAGGGACCTA
ATAACTTCGTATAGCATACATTATACGAAGTTATATTAAGGGTTCCAAGCTTAAGCGGCCGGCCGCTGAA
AGACCCCACCTGTAGGTTTGGCAAGCTAGCTGCAGTAACGCCATTTTGCAAGGCATGGAAAAATACCAAA
CCAAGAATAGAGAAGTTCAGATCAAGGGCGGGTACATGAAAATAGCTAACGTTGGGCCAAACAGGATATC
TGCGGTGAGCAGTTTCGGCCCCGGCCCGGGGCCAAGAACAGATGGTCACCGCAGTTTCGGCCCCGGCCCG
AGGCCAAGAACAGATGGTCCCCAGATATGGCCCAACCCTCAGCAGTTTCTTAAGACCCATCAGATGTTTC
CAGGCTCCCCCAAGGACCTGAAATGACCCTGCGCCTTATTTGAATTAACCAATCAGCCTGCTTCTCGCTT
CTGTTCGCGCGCTTCTGCTTCCCGAGCTCTATAAAAGAGCTCACAACCCCTCACTCGGCGCGCCAGTCCT
CCGATTGACTGAGTCGCCCGGATCCGCCGCCACCATGCCCAGCTACACCGTGACCGTGGCCACCGGCTCT
CAGTGGTTCGCCGGCACCGACGACTACATCTACCTGAGCCTGGTCGGAAGCGCCGGCTGCAGCGAGAAAC
ATCTGCTGGACAAGCCCTTCTACAACGACTTCGAGCGGGGAGCCGTGGACTCCTACGATGTGACCGTGGA
CGAGGAACTGGGCGAGATCCAGCTGGTCCGCATCGAGAAGCGGAAGTACTGGCTGAACGACGACTGGTAT
CTGAAGTACATCACCCTGAAAACCCCCCACGGCGACTACATCGAGTTCCCTTGCTACCGGTGGATTACAG
GAGACGTGGAAGTGGTGCTGCGGGACGGCAGAGCCAAGCTGGCCAGGGACGACCAGATCCACATCCTGAA
GCAGCACCGGCGGAAAGAGCTGGAAACCCGGCAGAAACAGTACCGCTGGATGGAATGGAACCCCGGCTTC
CCCCTGTCCATCGACGCCAAGTGCCACAAGGACCTGCCCCGGGACATCCAGTTCGACAGCGAGAAGGGCG
TGGACTTCGTGCTGAACTACAGCAAGGCCATGGAAAACCTGTTCATCAACCGGTTCATGCACATGTTCCA
GAGCAGCTGGAACGACTTCGCCGACTTCGAGAAGATCTTCGTGAAGATCAGCAACACCATCAGCGAGAGA
GTGATGAACCACTGGCAGGAAGATCTGATGTTCGGCTACCAGTTCCTGAACGGCTGCAACCCCGTGCTGA
TCCGGCGGTGTACCGAGCTGCCTGAGAAGCTGCCCGTGACCACCGAGATGGTGGAATGCAGCCTGGAACG
GCAGCTGAGCCTGGAACAGGAAGTGCAGCAGGGCAACATCTTCATCGTGGATTTCGAGCTGCTGGACGGC
ATTGACGCCAACAAGACCGACCCCTGCACCCTGCAGTTTCTGGCCGCTCCCATCTGCCTGCTGTACAAGA
ACCTGGCCAACAAGATCGTGCCTATCGCCATCCAGCTGAACCAGATCCCCGGCGACGAGAACCCCATCTT
CCTGCCCAGCGACGCCAAATACGACTGGCTGCTGGCCAAGATCTGGGTCCGCTCCAGCGACTTCCACGTG
CACCAGACCATCACCCATCTGCTGCGGACCCACCTGGTGTCCGAGGTGTTCGGAATCGCCATGTACAGAC
AGCTGCCCGCCGTGCACCCTATCTTCAAGCTGCTGGTGGCCCACGTGCGGTTCACAATCGCCATCAACAC
CAAGGCCAGAGAGCAGCTGATCTGCGAGTGCGGCCTGTTCGACAAGGCCAACGCCACAGGCGGCGGAGGC
CACGTGCAGATGGTGCAGAGAGCCATGAAGGACCTGACCTACGCCAGCCTGTGCTTCCCCGAGGCCATCA
AGGCCAGGGGCATGGAAAGCAAAGAGGACATCCCCTACTACTTCTACCGGGACGACGGCCTGCTGGTCTG
GGAGGCCATCAGAACCTTCACCGCCGAGGTGGTGGACATCTACTACGAGGGCGACCAGGTGGTGGAAGAG
GACCCCGAGCTGCAGGACTTCGTGAACGACGTGTACGTGTACGGCATGCGGGGCAGAAAGAGCAGCGGCT
TCCCCAAGAGCGTGAACTTCGGCCAGTACGACTGGTGCAGCTGGATCCCCAACGCCCCTCCCACCATGAG
AGCCCCCCCACCTACAGCCAAGGGCGTGGTGACAATCGAGCAGATCGTGGACACCCTGCCCGACCGGGGC
AGAAGCTGTTGGCATCTGGGAGCCGTGTGGGCCCTGAGCCAGTTCCAGGAAAACGAGCTGTTCCTGGGCA
TGTACCCCGAGGAACACTTTATCGAGAAGCCCGTGAAAGAAGCCATGGCCCGGTTCCGGAAGAACCTGGA
AGCCATCGTGTCCGTGATCGCCGAGCGGAACAAGAAGAAGCAGCTGCCCTACTACTACCTGTCCCCCGAC
AGAATCCCTAACAGCGTGGCCATCTGAGCGGCC
